Addgene plasmid #24387: pHL32 (in cHNL135)
Purpose: (Empty Backbone)
Depositing lab: Han Lim. Depositing organization: University of California, Berkeley. Publication: A multistep epigenetic switch enables the stable inheritance of DNA methylation states. Lim HN, van Oudenaarden A. Nat Genet. 2007 Feb . 39(2):269-75. 10.1038/ng1956 PubMed 17220888.
Backbone
  Vector backbone: pHL32
  Vector type: Bacterial Expression, Synthetic Biology
Growth in bacteria
  Bacterial resistance: Chloramphenicol and Kanamycin, 25 & 50 μg/mL
  Growth temperature: 37°C
  Growth strain: DH5alpha
  Copy number: High Copy
Gene/Insert
  Gene/Insert name: None
  Cloning method: Restriction Enzyme
  Sequencing primers: 5′ T7
Terms and licenses: Academic/Nonprofit Terms; Industry Terms: Not Available to Industry
Depositor comments: cHNL135: T7 Polymerase is integrated into the chromosome. pHL32 is the reporter plasmid, which contains GFP, driven by a T7 promoter.
How to cite: pHL32 (in cHNL135) was a gift from Han Lim (Addgene plasmid # 24387 ; http://n2t.net/addgene:24387 ; RRID:Addgene_24387)
