[The description below was written by a language model from this plasmid's Addgene catalogue record.]
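Description:
pHL32 (in cHNL135) is a bacterial expression and synthetic-biology plasmid supplied inside a specific host strain, so that plasmid and strain together form a two-part reporter system. The catalogue lists it as an empty backbone with no gene insert, but the depositor's comments describe pHL32 as a reporter plasmid carrying GFP under the control of a T7 promoter. The accompanying strain, cHNL135, has T7 RNA polymerase integrated into its chromosome. Because the T7 promoter is recognised by the phage polymerase and not by the host's own RNA polymerase, GFP fluorescence from the plasmid reports on how much T7 polymerase the strain is producing, amplifying the chromosomal signal into an easily measured output. The record does not state what regulatory element drives the chromosomal polymerase gene.

The plasmid is described as high copy and is maintained in an E. coli background listed as DH5alpha, with selection on both chloramphenicol and kanamycin. The record does not say which marker belongs to the plasmid and which, if either, to the chromosomal integration, nor does it name the origin of replication. Cloning into the backbone is by restriction enzymes, and a T7 primer is given for sequencing from the 5′ side, consistent with the T7 promoter sitting upstream of the reporter. No feature table or size is provided, so further architectural detail cannot be given. The associated publication concerns a multistep epigenetic switch and stable inheritance of DNA methylation states, suggesting the system served as a fluorescent readout of switch state in bacterial cells, although the record does not spell this out.
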