>Addgene plasmid #24387 | pHL32 (in cHNL135) | addgene partial sequence | sequence record 30148 | 24387 with T7
TTTTGTTTAACTTTAAGAAGGAGATATACATATGGCTAGCATGACTGGTGGACAGCAAATGGGTCGCGGA
TCCATGCGTAAAGGAGAAGAACTTTTCACTGGAGTTGTCCCAATTCTTGTTGAATTAGATGGTGATGTTA
ATGGGCACAAATTTTCTGTCAGTGGAGAGGGTGAAGGTGATGCAACATACGGAAAACTTACCCTTAAATT
TATTTGCACTACTGGAAAACTACCTGTTCCATGGCCAACACTTGTCACTACTTTCGGTTATGGTGTTCAA
TGCTTTGCGAGATACCCAGATCATATGAAACAGCATGACTTTTTCAAGAGTGCCATGCCCGAAGGTTATG
TACAGGAAAGAACTATATTTTTCAAAGATGACGGGAACTACAAGACACGTGCTGAAGTCAAGTTTGAAGG
TGATACCCTTGTTAATAGAATCGAGTTAAAAGGTATTGATTTTAAAGAAGATGGAAACATTCTTGGACAC
AAATTGGAATACAACTATAACTCACACAATGTATACATCATGGCAGACAAACAAAAGAATGGAATCAAAG
TTAACTTCAAAATTAGACACAACATTGAAGATGGAAGCGTTCAACTAGCAGACCATTATCAACAAAATAC
T
